>Addgene plasmid #172627 | pLVX-2xFLAG-2xSTREP-CCND2-IRES-mCherry | addgene full sequence | sequence record 340151 | Addgene NGS Result
TGGAAGGGCTAATTCACTCCCAAAGAAGACAAGATATCCTTGATCTGTGGATCTACCACACACAAGGCTA
CTTCCCTGATTAGCAGAACTACACACCAGGGCCAGGGGTCAGATATCCACTGACCTTTGGATGGTGCTAC
AAGCTAGTACCAGTTGAGCCAGATAAGGTAGAAGAGGCCAATAAAGGAGAGAACACCAGCTTGTTACACC
CTGTGAGCCTGCATGGGATGGATGACCCGGAGAGAGAAGTGTTAGAGTGGAGGTTTGACAGCCGCCTAGC
ATTTCATCACGTGGCCCGAGAGCTGCATCCGGAGTACTTCAAGAACTGCTGATATCGAGCTTGCTACAAG
GGACTTTCCGCTGGGGACTTTCCAGGGAGGCGTGGCCTGGGCGGGACTGGGGAGTGGCGAGCCCTCAGAT
CCTGCATATAAGCAGCTGCTTTTTGCCTGTACTGGGTCTCTCTGGTTAGACCAGATCTGAGCCTGGGAGC
TCTCTGGCTAACTAGGGAACCCACTGCTTAAGCCTCAATAAAGCTTGCCTTGAGTGCTTCAAGTAGTGTG
TGCCCGTCTGTTGTGTGACTCTGGTAACTAGAGATCCCTCAGACCCTTTTAGTCAGTGTGGAAAATCTCT
AGCAGTGGCGCCCGAACAGGGACTTGAAAGCGAAAGGGAAACCAGAGGAGCTCTCTCGACGCAGGACTCG
GCTTGCTGAAGCGCGCACGGCAAGAGGCGAGGGGCGGCGACTGGTGAGTACGCCAAAAATTTTGACTAGC
GGAGGCTAGAAGGAGAGAGATGGGTGCGAGAGCGTCAGTATTAAGCGGGGGAGAATTAGATCGCGATGGG
AAAAAATTCGGTTAAGGCCAGGGGGAAAGAAAAAATATAAATTAAAACATATAGTATGGGCAAGCAGGGA
GCTAGAACGATTCGCAGTTAATCCTGGCCTGTTAGAAACATCAGAAGGCTGTAGACAAATACTGGGACAG
CTACAACCATCCCTTCAGACAGGATCAGAAGAACTTAGATCATTATATAATACAGTAGCAACCCTCTATT
GTGTGCATCAAAGGATAGAGATAAAAGACACCAAGGAAGCTTTAGACAAGATAGAGGAAGAGCAAAACAA
AAGTAAGACCACCGCACAGCAAGCGGCCGGCCGCTGATCTTCAGACCTGGAGGAGGAGATATGAGGGACA
ATTGGAGAAGTGAATTATATAAATATAAAGTAGTAAAAATTGAACCATTAGGAGTAGCACCCACCAAGGC
AAAGAGAAGAGTGGTGCAGAGAGAAAAAAGAGCAGTGGGAATAGGAGCTTTGTTCCTTGGGTTCTTGGGA
GCAGCAGGAAGCACTATGGGCGCAGCGTCAATGACGCTGACGGTACAGGCCAGACAATTATTGTCTGGTA
TAGTGCAGCAGCAGAACAATTTGCTGAGGGCTATTGAGGCGCAACAGCATCTGTTGCAACTCACAGTCTG
GGGCATCAAGCAGCTCCAGGCAAGAATCCTGGCTGTGGAAAGATACCTAAAGGATCAACAGCTCCTGGGG
ATTTGGGGTTGCTCTGGAAAACTCATTTGCACCACTGCTGTGCCTTGGAATGCTAGTTGGAGTAATAAAT
CTCTGGAACAGATTTGGAATCACACGACCTGGATGGAGTGGGACAGAGAAATTAACAATTACACAAGCTT
AATACACTCCTTAATTGAAGAATCGCAAAACCAGCAAGAAAAGAATGAACAAGAATTATTGGAATTAGAT
AAATGGGCAAGTTTGTGGAATTGGTTTAACATAACAAATTGGCTGTGGTATATAAAATTATTCATAATGA
TAGTAGGAGGCTTGGTAGGTTTAAGAATAGTTTTTGCTGTACTTTCTATAGTGAATAGAGTTAGGCAGGG
ATATTCACCATTATCGTTTCAGACCCACCTCCCAACCCCGAGGGGACCCGACAGGCCCGAAGGAATAGAA
GAAGAAGGTGGAGAGAGAGACAGAGACAGATCCATTCGATTAGTGAACGGATCTCGACGGTATCGCCTTT
AAAAGAAAAGGGGGGATTGGGGGGTACAGTGCAGGGGAAAGAATAGTAGACATAATAGCAACAGACATAC
AAACTAAAGAATTACAAAAACAAATTACAAAAATTCAAAATTTTCGGGTTTATTACAGGGACAGCAGAGA
TCCAGTTTATCGATAAGCTTGGGAGTTCCGCGTTACATAACTTACGGTAAATGGCCCGCCTGGCTGACCG
CCCAACGACCCCCGCCCATTGACGTCAATAATGACGTATGTTCCCATAGTAACGCCAATAGGGACTTTCC
ATTGACGTCAATGGGTGGAGTATTTACGGTAAACTGCCCACTTGGCAGTACATCAAGTGTATCATATGCC
AAGTACGCCCCCTATTGACGTCAATGACGGTAAATGGCCCGCCTGGCATTATGCCCAGTACATGACCTTA
TGGGACTTTCCTACTTGGCAGTACATCTACGTATTAGTCATCGCTATTACCATGGTGATGCGGTTTTGGC
AGTACATCAATGGGCGTGGATAGCGGTTTGACTCACGGGGATTTCCAAGTCTCCACCCCATTGACGTCAA
TGGGAGTTTGTTTTGGCACCAAAATCAACGGGACTTTCCAAAATGTCGTAACAACTCCGCCCCATTGACG
CAAATGGGCGGTAGGCGTGTACGGTGGGAGGTCTATATAAGCAGAGCTCGTTTAGTGAACCGTCAGATCG
CCTGGAGACGCCATCCACGCTGTTTTGACCTCCATAGAAGACACCGACTCTACTAGAGGATCTATTTCCG
GTGAATTCAGCATGGACTACAAGGACGACGATGACAAGGTACCAGGATCTGGGGATTATAAAGATGATGA
TGATAAAGGGTCGGCCGCCAGCTGGAGCCACCCTCAGTTCGAGAAGGGAGGAGGAAGCGGCGGAGGCAGC
GGAGGAGGAAGCTGGAGCCACCCGCAGTTCGAGAAAGGAGCTGGATCTAGCAGCGAGCTGCTGTGCCACG
AGGTGGACCCGGTCCGCAGGGCCGTGCGGGACCGCAACCTGCTCCGAGACGACCGCGTCCTGCAGAACCT
GCTCACCATCGAGGAGCGCTACCTTCCGCAGTGCTCCTACTTCAAGTGCGTGCAGAAGGACATCCAACCC
TACATGCGCAGAATGGTGGCCACCTGGATGCTGGAGGTCTGTGAGGAACAGAAGTGCGAAGAAGAGGTCT
TCCCTCTGGCCATGAATTACCTGGACCGTTTCTTGGCTGGGGTCCCGACTCCGAAGTCCCATCTGCAACT
CCTGGGTGCTGTCTGCATGTTCCTGGCCTCCAAACTCAAAGAGACCAGCCCGCTGACCGCGGAGAAGCTG
TGCATTTACACCGACAACTCCATCAAGCCTCAGGAGCTGCTGGAGTGGGAACTGGTGGTGCTGGGGAAGT
TGAAGTGGAACCTGGCAGCTGTCACTCCTCATGACTTCATTGAGCACATCTTGCGCAAGCTGCCCCAGCA
GCGGGAGAAGCTGTCTCTGATCCGCAAGCATGCTCAGACCTTCATTGCTCTGTGTGCCACGGACTTTAAG
TTTGCCATGTACCCACCGTCGATGATCGCAACTGGAAGTGTGGGAGCAGCCATCTGTGGGCTCCAGCAGG
ATGAGGAAGTGAGCTCGCTCACTTGTGATGCCCTGACTGAGCTGCTGGCTAAGATCACCAACACAGACGT
GGATTGTCTCAAAGCTTGCCAGGAGCAGATTGAGGCGGTGCTCCTCAATAGCCTGCAGCAGTACCGTCAG
GACCAACGTGACGGATCCAAGTCGGAGGATGAACTGGACCAAGCCAGCACCCCTACAGACGTGCGGGATA
TCGACCTGTGATGCGGCCGCGGATCCCGCCCCTCTCCCTCCCCCCCCCCTAACGTTACTGGCCGAAGCCG
CTTGGAATAAGGCCGGTGTGCGTTTGTCTATATGTTATTTTCCACCATATTGCCGTCTTTTGGCAATGTG
AGGGCCCGGAAACCTGGCCCTGTCTTCTTGACGAGCATTCCTAGGGGTCTTTCCCCTCTCGCCAAAGGAA
TGCAAGGTCTGTTGAATGTCGTGAAGGAAGCAGTTCCTCTGGAAGCTTCTTGAAGACAAACAACGTCTGT
AGCGACCCTTTGCAGGCAGCGGAACCCCCCACCTGGCGACAGGTGCCTCTGCGGCCAAAAGCCACGTGTA
TAAGATACACCTGCAAAGGCGGCACAACCCCAGTGCCACGTTGTGAGTTGGATAGTTGTGGAAAGAGTCA
AATGGCTCACCTCAAGCGTATTCAACAAGGGGCTGAAGGATGCCCAGAAGGTACCCCATTGTATGGGATC
TGATCTGGGGCCTCGGTGCACATGCTTTACATGTGTTTAGTCGAGGTTAAAAAACGTCTAGGCCCCCCGA
ACCACGGGGACGTGGTTTTCCTTTGAAAAACACGATGATAATATGGTGAGCAAGGGCGAGGAGGATAACA
TGGCCATCATCAAGGAGTTCATGCGCTTCAAGGTGCACATGGAGGGCTCCGTGAACGGCCACGAGTTCGA
GATCGAGGGCGAGGGCGAGGGCCGCCCCTACGAGGGCACCCAGACCGCCAAGCTGAAGGTGACCAAGGGT
GGCCCCCTGCCCTTCGCCTGGGACATCCTGTCCCCTCAGTTCATGTACGGCTCCAAGGCCTACGTGAAGC
ACCCCGCCGACATCCCCGACTACTTGAAGCTGTCCTTCCCCGAGGGCTTCAAGTGGGAGCGCGTGATGAA
CTTCGAGGACGGCGGCGTGGTGACCGTGACCCAGGACTCCTCCCTGCAGGACGGCGAGTTCATCTACAAG
GTGAAGCTGCGCGGCACCAACTTCCCCTCCGACGGCCCCGTAATGCAGAAGAAGACCATGGGCTGGGAGG
CCTCCTCCGAGCGGATGTACCCCGAGGACGGCGCCCTGAAGGGCGAGATCAAGCAGAGGCTGAAGCTGAA
GGACGGCGGCCACTACGACGCTGAGGTCAAGACCACCTACAAGGCCAAGAAGCCCGTGCAGCTGCCCGGC
GCCTACAACGTCAACATCAAGTTGGACATCACCTCCCACAACGAGGACTACACCATCGTGGAACAGTACG
AACGCGCCGAGGGCCGCCACTCCACCGGCGGCATGGACGAGCTGTACAAGTGAACGCGTCTGGAACAATC
AACCTCTGGATTACAAAATTTGTGAAAGATTGACTGGTATTCTTAACTATGTTGCTCCTTTTACGCTATG
TGGATACGCTGCTTTAATGCCTTTGTATCATGCTATTGCTTCCCGTATGGCTTTCATTTTCTCCTCCTTG
TATAAATCCTGGTTGCTGTCTCTTTATGAGGAGTTGTGGCCCGTTGTCAGGCAACGTGGCGTGGTGTGCA
CTGTGTTTGCTGACGCAACCCCCACTGGTTGGGGCATTGCCACCACCTGTCAGCTCCTTTCCGGGACTTT
CGCTTTCCCCCTCCCTATTGCCACGGCGGAACTCATCGCCGCCTGCCTTGCCCGCTGCTGGACAGGGGCT
CGGCTGTTGGGCACTGACAATTCCGTGGTGTTGTCGGGGAAGCTGACGTCCTTTCCATGGCTGCTCGCCT
GTGTTGCCACCTGGATTCTGCGCGGGACGTCCTTCTGCTACGTCCCTTCGGCCCTCAATCCAGCGGACCT
TCCTTCCCGCGGCCTGCTGCCGGCTCTGCGGCCTCTTCCGCGTCTTCGCCTTCGCCCTCAGACGAGTCGG
ATCTCCCTTTGGGCCGCCTCCCCGCCTGGAATTAATTCTGCAGTCGAGACCTAGAAAAACATGGAGCAAT
CACAAGTAGCAATACAGCAGCTACCAATGCTGATTGTGCCTGGCTAGAAGCACAAGAGGAGGAGGAGGTG
GGTTTTCCAGTCACACCTCAGGTACCTTTAAGACCAATGACTTACAAGGCAGCTGTAGATCTTAGCCACT
TTTTAAAAGAAAAGAGGGGACTGGAAGGGCTAATTCACTCCCAACGAAGACAAGATATCCTTGATCTGTG
GATCTACCACACACAAGGCTACTTCCCTGATTAGCAGAACTACACACCAGGGCCAGGGGTCAGATATCCA
CTGACCTTTGGATGGTGCTACAAGCTAGTACCAGTTGAGCCAGATAAGGTAGAAGAGGCCAATAAAGGAG
AGAACACCAGCTTGTTACACCCTGTGAGCCTGCATGGGATGGATGACCCGGAGAGAGAAGTGTTAGAGTG
GAGGTTTGACAGCCGCCTAGCATTTCATCACGTGGCCCGAGAGCTGCATCCGGAGTACTTCAAGAACTGC
TGATATCGAGCTTGCTACAAGGGACTTTCCGCTGGGGACTTTCCAGGGAGGCGTGGCCTGGGCGGGACTG
GGGAGTGGCGAGCCCTCAGATCCTGCATATAAGCAGCTGCTTTTTGCCTGTACTGGGTCTCTCTGGTTAG
ACCAGATCTGAGCCTGGGAGCTCTCTGGCTAACTAGGGAACCCACTGCTTAAGCCTCAATAAAGCTTGCC
TTGAGTGCTTCAAGTAGTGTGTGCCCGTCTGTTGTGTGACTCTGGTAACTAGAGATCCCTCAGACCCTTT
TAGTCAGTGTGGAAAATCTCTAGCAGTAGTAGTTCATGTCATCTTATTATTCAGTATTTATAACTTGCAA
AGAAATGAATATCAGAGAGTGAGAGGCCTTGACATTGCTAGCGTTTACCGTCGACCTCTAGCTAGAGCTT
GGCGTAATCATGGTCATAGCTGTTTCCTGTGTGAAATTGTTATCCGCTCACAATTCCACACAACATACGA
GCCGGAAGCATAAAGTGTAAAGCCTGGGGTGCCTAATGAGTGAGCTAACTCACATTAATTGCGTTGCGCT
CACTGCCCGCTTTCCAGTCGGGAAACCTGTCGTGCCAGCTGCATTAATGAATCGGCCAACGCGCGGGGAG
AGGCGGTTTGCGTATTGGGCGCTCTTCCGCTTCCTCGCTCACTGACTCGCTGCGCTCGGTCGTTCGGCTG
CGGCGAGCGGTATCAGCTCACTCAAAGGCGGTAATACGGTTATCCACAGAATCAGGGGATAACGCAGGAA
AGAACATGTGAGCAAAAGGCCAGCAAAAGGCCAGGAACCGTAAAAAGGCCGCGTTGCTGGCGTTTTTCCA
TAGGCTCCGCCCCCCTGACGAGCATCACAAAAATCGACGCTCAAGTCAGAGGTGGCGAAACCCGACAGGA
CTATAAAGATACCAGGCGTTTCCCCCTGGAAGCTCCCTCGTGCGCTCTCCTGTTCCGACCCTGCCGCTTA
CCGGATACCTGTCCGCCTTTCTCCCTTCGGGAAGCGTGGCGCTTTCTCATAGCTCACGCTGTAGGTATCT
CAGTTCGGTGTAGGTCGTTCGCTCCAAGCTGGGCTGTGTGCACGAACCCCCCGTTCAGCCCGACCGCTGC
GCCTTATCCGGTAACTATCGTCTTGAGTCCAACCCGGTAAGACACGACTTATCGCCACTGGCAGCAGCCA
CTGGTAACAGGATTAGCAGAGCGAGGTATGTAGGCGGTGCTACAGAGTTCTTGAAGTGGTGGCCTAACTA
CGGCTACACTAGAAGAACAGTATTTGGTATCTGCGCTCTGCTGAAGCCAGTTACCTTCGGAAAAAGAGTT
GGTAGCTCTTGATCCGGCAAACAAACCACCGCTGGTAGCGGTGGTTTTTTTGTTTGCAAGCAGCAGATTA
CGCGCAGAAAAAAAGGATCTCAAGAAGATCCTTTGATCTTTTCTACGGGGTCTGACGCTCAGTGGAACGA
AAACTCACGTTAAGGGATTTTGGTCATGAGATTATCAAAAAGGATCTTCACCTAGATCCTTTTAAATTAA
AAATGAAGTTTTAAATCAATCTAAAGTATATATGAGTAAACTTGGTCTGACAGTTACCAATGCTTAATCA
GTGAGGCACCTATCTCAGCGATCTGTCTATTTCGTTCATCCATAGTTGCCTGACTCCCCGTCGTGTAGAT
AACTACGATACGGGAGGGCTTACCATCTGGCCCCAGTGCTGCAATGATACCGCGAGACCCACGCTCACCG
GCTCCAGATTTATCAGCAATAAACCAGCCAGCCGGAAGGGCCGAGCGCAGAAGTGGTCCTGCAACTTTAT
CCGCCTCCATCCAGTCTATTAATTGTTGCCGGGAAGCTAGAGTAAGTAGTTCGCCAGTTAATAGTTTGCG
CAACGTTGTTGCCATTGCTACAGGCATCGTGGTGTCACGCTCGTCGTTTGGTATGGCTTCATTCAGCTCC
GGTTCCCAACGATCAAGGCGAGTTACATGATCCCCCATGTTGTGCAAAAAAGCGGTTAGCTCCTTCGGTC
CTCCGATCGTTGTCAGAAGTAAGTTGGCCGCAGTGTTATCACTCATGGTTATGGCAGCACTGCATAATTC
TCTTACTGTCATGCCATCCGTAAGATGCTTTTCTGTGACTGGTGAGTACTCAACCAAGTCATTCTGAGAA
TAGTGTATGCGGCGACCGAGTTGCTCTTGCCCGGCGTCAATACGGGATAATACCGCGCCACATAGCAGAA
CTTTAAAAGTGCTCATCATTGGAAAACGTTCTTCGGGGCGAAAACTCTCAAGGATCTTACCGCTGTTGAG
ATCCAGTTCGATGTAACCCACTCGTGCACCCAACTGATCTTCAGCATCTTTTACTTTCACCAGCGTTTCT
GGGTGAGCAAAAACAGGAAGGCAAAATGCCGCAAAAAAGGGAATAAGGGCGACACGGAAATGTTGAATAC
TCATACTCTTCCTTTTTCAATATTATTGAAGCATTTATCAGGGTTATTGTCTCATGAGCGGATACATATT
TGAATGTATTTAGAAAAATAAACAAATAGGGGTTCCGCGCACATTTCCCCGAAAAGTGCCACCTGACGTC
GACGGATCGGGAGATCAACTTGTTTATTGCAGCTTATAATGGTTACAAATAAAGCAATAGCATCACAAAT
TTCACAAATAAAGCATTTTTTTCACTGCATTCTAGTTGTGGTTTGTCCAAACTCATCAATGTATCTTATC
ATGTCTGGATCAACTGGATAACTCAAGCTAACCAAAATCATCCCAAACTTCCCACCCCATACCCTATTAC
CACTGCCAATTACCTGTGGTTTCATTTACTCTAAACCTGTGATTCCTCTGAATTATTTTCATTTTAAAGA
AATTGTATTTGTTAAATATGTACTACAAACTTAGTAGT
Features (pLannotate 1.2.2; 25 found; start..end, strand, type, name):
    377..634     +  LTR            5' LTR (truncated): truncated 5' long terminal repeat (LTR) from HIV-1
    681..806     +  misc_feature   HIV-1 Ψ: packaging signal of human immunodeficiency virus type 1
    790..1128    +  CDS            HIV-1 gag (fragment): gag protein from human immunodeficiency virus 1; gag
   1303..1536    +  misc_feature   RRE: The Rev response element (RRE) of HIV-1 allows for Rev-dependent mRNA export from the nucleus to the cytoplasm.
   1913..2013    +  CDS            Rev (fragment): human immunodeficiency virus 1 (HIV-1) Rev protein; rev; enhances nuclear export of unspliced and incompletely spliced viral mRNAs
   2028..2143    +  misc_feature   cPPT/CTS: central polypurine tract and central termination sequence of HIV-1 (lacking the first T)
   2201..2504    +  enhancer       CMV enhancer: human cytomegalovirus immediate early enhancer
   2505..2708    +  promoter       CMV promoter: human cytomegalovirus (CMV) immediate early promoter
   2818..2838    +  CDS            FLAG (fragment): FLAG® epitope tag, followed by an enterokinase cleavage site
   2953..2972    +  CDS            Strep-Tag II (fragment): peptide that binds Strep-Tactin®, an engineered form of streptavidin
   2995..3858    +  CDS            CCND2: CCND2_HUMAN - Experimental evidence at protein level: Swiss-Prot protein existence level 1. Regulatory component of the cyclin D2-CDK4 (DC) complex that phosphorylates and inhibits members of the retinoblastoma (RB) protein family including RB1 and regulates the cell-cycle during G(1)/S transition. Phosphorylation of RB1 allows dissociation of the transcription factor E2F from the RB/E2F complex and the subsequent transcription of E2F target genes which are responsible for the progression through the G(1) phase. Hypophosphorylates RB1 in early G(1) phase. Cyclin D-CDK4 complexes are major inte
   3879..4451    +  misc_feature   IRES: internal ribosome entry site (IRES) of the encephalomyocarditis virus (EMCV)
   4453..5160    +  CDS            mCherry: mCherry is a basic (constitutively fluorescent) red fluorescent protein published in 2004, derived from Discosoma sp.. It is reported to be a very rapidly-maturing monomer with low acid sensitivity.
   5177..5765    +  misc_feature   WPRE: woodchuck hepatitis virus posttranscriptional regulatory element
   5782..6300    +  CDS            nef (fragment): NEF_HV1BR - Experimental evidence at protein level: Swiss-Prot protein existence level 1. Extracellular Nef protein targets CD4(+) T-lymphocytes for apoptosis by interacting with CXCR4 surface receptors (PubMed:14990729). From Human immunodeficiency virus type 1 group M subtype B (isolate BRU/LAI) (HIV-1).
   6348..6605    +  LTR            5' LTR (truncated): truncated 5' long terminal repeat (LTR) from HIV-1
   6757..6773    -  protein_bind   lac operator: The lac repressor binds to the lac operator to inhibit transcription in E. coli. This inhibition can be relieved by adding lactose or isopropyl-β-D-thiogalactopyranoside (IPTG). lac repressor encoded by lacI
   6781..6811    -  promoter       lac promoter: promoter for the E. coli lac operon
   6826..6847    -  protein_bind   CAP binding site: CAP binding activates transcription in the presence of cAMP. E. coli catabolite activator protein
   6860..6952    -  CDS            lacI (fragment): lac repressor; lacI; The lac repressor binds to the lac operator to inhibit transcription in E. coli. This inhibition can be relieved by adding lactose or isopropyl-β-D-thiogalactopyranoside (IPTG).
   7135..7723    -  rep_origin     ori: high-copy-number ColE1/pMB1/pBR322/pUC origin of replication
   7894..8754    -  CDS            AmpR: β-lactamase; bla; confers resistance to ampicillin, carbenicillin, and related antibiotics
   8755..8859    -  promoter       AmpR promoter: bla
   8907..9041    +  polyA_signal   SV40 poly(A) signal: SV40 polyadenylation signal
   9208..329     +  CDS            nef (fragment) (across the origin): NEF_HV1BR - Experimental evidence at protein level: Swiss-Prot protein existence level 1. Extracellular Nef protein targets CD4(+) T-lymphocytes for apoptosis by interacting with CXCR4 surface receptors (PubMed:14990729). From Human immunodeficiency virus type 1 group M subtype B (isolate BRU/LAI) (HIV-1).
