[The description below was written by a language model from this plasmid's Addgene catalogue record and pLannotate feature annotations shown in this document.]
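Description:
pLVX-2xFLAG-2xSTREP-CCND2-IRES-mCherry is an HIV-1-based lentiviral transfer plasmid of about 9.2 kb, built on the commercial pLVX-IRES-mCherry backbone for constitutive expression in mammalian cells. It is maintained in E. coli through a high-copy ColE1/pUC-type origin and an ampicillin resistance gene (β-lactamase with its own promoter). The backbone also carries remnants of a lac promoter/operator region and an SV40 polyadenylation signal outside the viral cassette. The viral portion is bounded by two HIV-1 LTR sequences, both annotated as truncated with adjacent nef-derived fragments. It contains the Ψ packaging signal with a partial gag sequence, the Rev response element for Rev-dependent nuclear export of the genomic RNA, and the cPPT/CTS, which aids nuclear import and transduction efficiency. No viral structural or enzymatic genes are present, so packaging functions must be supplied in trans.

The payload is a bicistronic cassette driven by the CMV immediate-early enhancer and promoter. The first cistron encodes human cyclin D2 (CCND2), the regulatory partner of CDK4 in RB phosphorylation at the G1/S transition, carrying an N-terminal 2xFLAG-2xSTREP tag. The automated annotation picks up only single partial FLAG and Strep-Tag II matches in this region. An EMCV IRES then allows cap-independent translation of mCherry from the same transcript, so red fluorescence marks transduced cells and serves as the only mammalian selection marker, since no drug resistance gene is included. A WPRE downstream of mCherry enhances transcript stability and expression. The tandem tags suit immunodetection and affinity purification of cyclin D2 and its interacting proteins, consistent with the depositing study on regulation of D-type cyclins.
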