Addgene plasmid #172627: pLVX-2xFLAG-2xSTREP-CCND2-IRES-mCherry
Purpose: Lentiviral bicistronic vector for the constitutive co-expression of 2xFLAG-2xSTREP-tagged cyclin D2 and mCherry in mammalian cells
Depositing lab: Michele Pagano. Depositing organization: NYU Grossman School of Medicine. Publication: CRL4(AMBRA1) is a master regulator of D-type cyclins. Simoneschi D, Rona G, Zhou N, Jeong YT, Jiang S, Milletti G, Arbini AA, O'Sullivan A, Wang AA, Nithikasem S, Keegan S, Siu Y, Cianfanelli V, Maiani E, Nazio F, Cecconi F, Boccalatte F, Fenyo D, Jones DR, Busino L, Pagano M. Nature. 2021 Apr;592(7856):789-793. doi: 10.1038/s41586-021-03445-y. Epub 2021 Apr 14. PubMed 33854235.
Backbone
  Vector backbone: pLVX-IRES-mCherry
  Backbone manufacturer: Takara Bio
  Vector type: Mammalian Expression, Lentiviral
  Selectable markers: mCherry
Growth in bacteria
  Bacterial resistance: Ampicillin, 100 μg/mL
  Growth temperature: 37°C
  Growth strain: NEB Stable
  Copy number: High Copy
Gene/Insert
  Gene/Insert name: CCND2 (alt name: cyclin D2)
  Species: H. sapiens (human)
  Entrez Gene: CCND2 (a.k.a. KIAK0002, MPPH3)
  Promoter: CMV
  Tag / fusion protein: 2xFLAG-2xSTREP (N terminal on insert)
  Cloning method: Restriction Enzyme; 5′ cloning site Unknown (unknown if destroyed); 3′ cloning site Unknown (unknown if destroyed)
  Sequencing primers: 5′ CMV Forward
Terms and licenses: Academic/Nonprofit Terms; Industry Terms: Not Available to Industry
How to cite: pLVX-2xFLAG-2xSTREP-CCND2-IRES-mCherry was a gift from Michele Pagano (Addgene plasmid # 172627 ; http://n2t.net/addgene:172627 ; RRID:Addgene_172627)
